Addgene plasmid #219401: pET22b-Empty-cleavableELP
Purpose: Insert protease recognition site with BsaI to make custom protease-responsive elastin-like polypeptide (ELP)
Depositing lab: Danielle Mai. Depositing organization: Stanford University. Publication: Protease-Driven Phase Separation of Elastin-Like Polypeptides. Wirtz BM, Yun AG, Wick C, Gao XJ, Mai DJ. Biomacromolecules. 2024 Jul 9. doi: 10.1021/acs.biomac.4c00346. PubMed 38980747.
Backbone
  Vector backbone: pET22b
  Vector type: Bacterial Expression
Growth in bacteria
  Bacterial resistance: Ampicillin, 100 μg/mL
  Growth temperature: 37°C
  Growth strain: DH5alpha
  Copy number: High Copy
Gene/Insert
  Gene/Insert name: Empty-cleavableELP
  Species: Synthetic
  Tag / fusion protein: 6xHis (C terminal on backbone)
  Cloning method: Golden Gate
Terms and licenses: Academic/Nonprofit Terms; Industry Terms: Not Available to Industry
Depositor comments: 5' cloning stie: NdeI (not destroyed), 3' cloning site: XhoI (not destroyed)
How to cite: pET22b-Empty-cleavableELP was a gift from Danielle Mai (Addgene plasmid # 219401 ; http://n2t.net/addgene:219401 ; RRID:Addgene_219401)
