[The description below was written by a language model from this plasmid's Addgene catalogue record and pLannotate feature annotations shown in this document.]
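Description:
pET22b-Empty-cleavableELP is a bacterial expression plasmid built on the pET22b backbone. It serves as an entry vector for making custom protease-responsive elastin-like polypeptides (ELPs). The plasmid replicates in E. coli from a ColE1/pBR322-type origin. The catalogue lists it as high copy, although the annotation also detects the rop gene and bom region typical of pBR322-derived pET vectors. Selection is by ampicillin through the bla gene and its promoter, and an f1 origin is also present. A few short matches to tetracycline-resistance sequence are backbone remnants rather than a functional marker.

Expression uses the standard pET arrangement. A T7 promoter is followed by a lac operator and the T7 gene 10 ribosome binding site, a T7 terminator lies downstream, and a plasmid-borne lacI gene supplies the repressor. Transcription therefore requires a host that provides T7 RNA polymerase and is inducible with IPTG.

The synthetic insert sits between retained NdeI and XhoI sites and reads into a C-terminal 6xHis tag supplied by the backbone, which the annotation picks up as a partial His-tag match. "Empty" means that no protease recognition sequence has been installed. Instead, a user inserts a chosen cleavage site by BsaI-based Golden Gate assembly, so that the finished ELP is cut by the chosen protease.

The feature table leaves most of the roughly 2.5 kb insert region unannotated. It shows only small fragment matches to mRFP1 and bom in reverse orientation, which may reflect a placeholder at the cloning site, but the record does not describe one. The ELP repeat composition and length are also not stated. The associated work concerns protease-driven phase separation of ELPs.
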