Features (pLannotate 1.2.2; 20 found; start..end, strand, type, name):
     12..440     +  rep_origin     f1 ori (sequence partly withheld): f1 bacteriophage origin of replication; arrow indicates direction of (+) strand synthesis
    493..597     +  promoter       AmpR promoter: bla
    598..1458    +  CDS            AmpR: β-lactamase; bla; confers resistance to ampicillin, carbenicillin, and related antibiotics
   1629..2217    +  rep_origin     ori: high-copy-number ColE1/pMB1/pBR322/pUC origin of replication
   2403..2542    -  misc_feature   bom: basis of mobility region from pBR322
   2644..2835    -  CDS            rop: Rop protein, which maintains plasmids at low copy number; rop
   2852..3232    +  CDS            YPB1_ECOLX: Protein predicted: Swiss-Prot protein existence level 4. From Escherichia coli.
   3304..3595    -  CDS            TcR (fragment): tetracycline efflux protein; tet; confers resistance to tetracycline
   3610..3631    -  protein_bind   CAP binding site: CAP binding activates transcription in the presence of cAMP. E. coli catabolite activator protein
   3644..4726    -  CDS            lacI: lac repressor; lacI; The lac repressor binds to the lac operator to inhibit transcription in E. coli. This inhibition can be relieved by adding lactose or isopropyl-β-D-thiogalactopyranoside (IPTG).
   4727..4804    -  promoter       lacI promoter: lacI
   4812..5091    -  CDS            TcR (fragment): tetracycline efflux protein; tet; confers resistance to tetracycline
   5113..5131    +  promoter       T7 promoter: promoter for bacteriophage T7 RNA polymerase
   5132..5156    +  protein_bind   lac operator: The lac repressor binds to the lac operator to inhibit transcription in E. coli. This inhibition can be relieved by adding lactose or isopropyl-β-D-thiogalactopyranoside (IPTG). lac repressor encoded by lacI
   5171..5193    +  RBS            RBS: efficient ribosome binding site from bacteriophage T7 gene 10 (Olins and Rangwala, 1989)
   6686..6712    -  CDS            mRFP1 (fragment): monomeric derivative of DsRed (Campbell et al., 2002) mammalian codon-optimized
   6711..6747    -  misc_feature   bom (fragment): basis of mobility region from pBR322
   7679..7696    +  CDS            9xHis (fragment): 9xHis affinity tag
   7706..7755    +  CDS            SET1 (fragment): solubility-enhancement tag derived from T7 phage gene 10B
   7763..7810    +  terminator     T7 terminator: transcription terminator for bacteriophage T7 RNA polymerase
>Addgene plasmid #219401 | pET22b-Empty-cleavableELP | addgene full sequence | sequence record 437137 | Addgene NGS Result
TGGCGAATGGG
[124 nt withheld, positions 12-135]
C
[91 nt withheld, positions 137-227]
A
[49 nt withheld, positions 229-277]
CCTTTGACGTTGGAGTCCACGTTCTTT
[37 nt withheld, positions 305-341]
ACCCTATCTCGGTCTATTCTTTTGATTTATAAGGGATTTTGCCGATTTCGGCCTATTGGTTAAAAAATGA
GCTGATTTAACAAAAATTTAACGCGAATTTTAACAAAATATTAACGCTTACAATTTAGGTGGCACTTTTC
GGGGAAATGTGCGCGGAACCCCTATTTGTTTATTTTTCTAAATACATTCAAATATGTATCCGCTCATGAG
ACAATAACCCTGATAAATGCTTCAATAATATTGAAAAAGGAAGAGTATGAGTATTCAACATTTCCGTGTC
GCCCTTATTCCCTTTTTTGCGGCATTTTGCCTTCCTGTTTTTGCTCACCCAGAAACGCTGGTGAAAGTAA
AAGATGCTGAAGATCAGTTGGGTGCACGAGTGGGTTACATCGAACTGGATCTCAACAGCGGTAAGATCCT
TGAGAGTTTTCGCCCCGAAGAACGTTTTCCAATGATGAGCACTTTTAAAGTTCTGCTATGTGGCGCGGTA
TTATCCCGTATTGACGCCGGGCAAGAGCAACTCGGTCGCCGCATACACTATTCTCAGAATGACTTGGTTG
AGTACTCACCAGTCACAGAAAAGCATCTTACGGATGGCATGACAGTAAGAGAATTATGCAGTGCTGCCAT
AACCATGAGTGATAACACTGCGGCCAACTTACTTCTGACAACGATCGGAGGACCGAAGGAGCTAACCGCT
TTTTTGCACAACATGGGGGATCATGTAACTCGCCTTGATCGTTGGGAACCGGAGCTGAATGAAGCCATAC
CAAACGACGAGCGTGACACCACGATGCCTGCAGCAATGGCAACAACGTTGCGCAAACTATTAACTGGCGA
ACTACTTACTCTAGCTTCCCGGCAACAATTAATAGACTGGATGGAGGCGGATAAAGTTGCAGGACCACTT
CTGCGCTCGGCCCTTCCGGCTGGCTGGTTTATTGCTGATAAATCTGGAGCCGGTGAGCGTGGCTCTCGCG
GTATCATTGCAGCACTGGGGCCAGATGGTAAGCCCTCCCGTATCGTAGTTATCTACACGACGGGGAGTCA
GGCAACTATGGATGAACGAAATAGACAGATCGCTGAGATAGGTGCCTCACTGATTAAGCATTGGTAACTG
TCAGACCAAGTTTACTCATATATACTTTAGATTGATTTAAAACTTCATTTTTAATTTAAAAGGATCTAGG
TGAAGATCCTTTTTGATAATCTCATGACCAAAATCCCTTAACGTGAGTTTTCGTTCCACTGAGCGTCAGA
CCCCGTAGAAAAGATCAAAGGATCTTCTTGAGATCCTTTTTTTCTGCGCGTAATCTGCTGCTTGCAAACA
AAAAAACCACCGCTACCAGCGGTGGTTTGTTTGCCGGATCAAGAGCTACCAACTCTTTTTCCGAAGGTAA
CTGGCTTCAGCAGAGCGCAGATACCAAATACTGTCCTTCTAGTGTAGCCGTAGTTAGGCCACCACTTCAA
GAACTCTGTAGCACCGCCTACATACCTCGCTCTGCTAATCCTGTTACCAGTGGCTGCTGCCAGTGGCGAT
AAGTCGTGTCTTACCGGGTTGGACTCAAGACGATAGTTACCGGATAAGGCGCAGCGGTCGGGCTGAACGG
GGGGTTCGTGCACACAGCCCAGCTTGGAGCGAACGACCTACACCGAACTGAGATACCTACAGCGTGAGCT
ATGAGAAAGCGCCACGCTTCCCGAAGGGAGAAAGGCGGACAGGTATCCGGTAAGCGGCAGGGTCGGAACA
GGAGAGCGCACGAGGGAGCTTCCAGGGGGAAACGCCTGGTATCTTTATAGTCCTGTCGGGTTTCGCCACC
TCTGACTTGAGCGTCGATTTTTGTGATGCTCGTCAGGGGGGCGGAGCCTATGGAAAAACGCCAGCAACGC
GGCCTTTTTACGGTTCCTGGCCTTTTGCTGGCCTTTTGCTCACATGTTCTTTCCTGCGTTATCCCCTGAT
TCTGTGGATAACCGTATTACCGCCTTTGAGTGAGCTGATACCGCTCGCCGCAGCCGAACGACCGAGCGCA
GCGAGTCAGTGAGCGAGGAAGCGGAAGAGCGCCTGATGCGGTATTTTCTCCTTACGCATCTGTGCGGTAT
TTCACACCGCAATGGTGCACTCTCAGTACAATCTGCTCTGATGCCGCATAGTTAAGCCAGTATACACTCC
GCTATCGCTACGTGACTGGGTCATGGCTGCGCCCCGACACCCGCCAACACCCGCTGACGCGCCCTGACGG
GCTTGTCTGCTCCCGGCATCCGCTTACAGACAAGCTGTGACCGTCTCCGGGAGCTGCATGTGTCAGAGGT
TTTCACCGTCATCACCGAAACGCGCGAGGCAGCTGCGGTAAAGCTCATCAGCGTGGTCGTGAAGCGATTC
ACAGATGTCTGCCTGTTCATCCGCGTCCAGCTCGTTGAGTTTCTCCAGAAGCGTTAATGTCTGGCTTCTG
ATAAAGCGGGCCATGTTAAGGGCGGTTTTTTCCTGTTTGGTCACTGATGCCTCCGTGTAAGGGGGATTTC
TGTTCATGGGGGTAATGATACCGATGAAACGAGAGAGGATGCTCACGATACGGGTTACTGATGATGAACA
TGCCCGGTTACTGGAACGTTGTGAGGGTAAACAACTGGCGGTATGGATGCGGCGGGACCAGAGAAAAATC
ACTCAGGGTCAATGCCAGCGCTTCGTTAATACAGATGTAGGTGTTCCACAGGGTAGCCAGCAGCATCCTG
CGATGCAGATCCGGAACATAATGGTGCAGGGCGCTGACTTCCGCGTTTCCAGACTTTACGAAACACGGAA
ACCGAAGACCATTCATGTTGTTGCTCAGGTCGCAGACGTTTTGCAGCAGCAGTCGCTTCACGTTCGCTCG
CGTATCGGTGATTCATTCTGCTAACCAGTAAGGCAACCCCGCCAGCCTAGCCGGGTCCTCAACGACAGGA
GCACGATCATGCGCACCCGTGGGGCCGCCATGCCGGCGATAATGGCCTGCTTCTCGCCGAAACGTTTGGT
GGCGGGACCAGTGACGAAGGCTTGAGCGAGGGCGTGCAAGATTCCGAATACCGCAAGCGACAGGCCGATC
ATCGTCGCGCGCCAGCGAAAGCGGTCCTCGCCGAAAATGACCCAGAGCGCTGCCGGCACCTGTCCTACGA
GTTGCATGATAAAGAAGACAGTCATAAGTGCGGCGACGATAGTCATGCCCCGCGCCCACCGGAAGGAGCT
GACTGGGTTGAAGGCTCTCAAGGGCATCGGTCGAGATCCCGGTGCCTAATGAGTGAGCTAACTTACATTA
ATTGCGTTGCGCTCACTGCCCGCTTTCCAGTCGGGAAACCTGTCGTGCCAGCTGCATTAATGAATCGGCC
AACGCGCGGGGAGAGGCGGTTTGCGTATTGGGCGCCAGGGTGGTTTTTCTTTTCACCAGTGAGACGGGCA
ACAGCTGATTGCCCTTCACCGCCTGGCCCTGAGAGAGTTGCAGCAAGCGGTCCACGCTGGTTTGCCCCAG
CAGGCGAAAATCCTGTTTGATGGTGGTTAACGGCGGGATATAACATGAGCTGTCTTCGGTATCGTCGTAT
CCCACTACCGAGATATCCGCACCAACGCGCAGCCCGGACTCGGTAATGGCGCGCATTGCGCCCAGCGCCA
TCTGATCGTTGGCAACCAGCATCGCAGTGGGAACGATGCCCTCATTCAGCATTTGCATGGTTTGTTGAAA
ACCGGACATGGCACTCCAGTCGCCTTCCCGTTCCGCTATCGGCTGAATTTGATTGCGAGTGAGATATTTA
TGCCAGCCAGCCAGACGCAGACGCGCCGAGACAGAACTTAATGGGCCCGCTAACAGCGCGATTTGCTGGT
GACCCAATGCGACCAGATGCTCCACGCCCAGTCGCGTACCGTCTTCATGGGAGAAAATAATACTGTTGAT
GGGTGTCTGGTCAGAGACATCAAGAAATAACGCCGGAACATTAGTGCAGGCAGCTTCCACAGCAATGGCA
TCCTGGTCATCCAGCGGATAGTTAATGATCAGCCCACTGACGCGTTGCGCGAGAAGATTGTGCACCGCCG
CTTTACAGGCTTCGACGCCGCTTCGTTCTACCATCGACACCACCACGCTGGCACCCAGTTGATCGGCGCG
AGATTTAATCGCCGCGACAATTTGCGACGGCGCGTGCAGGGCCAGACTGGAGGTGGCAACGCCAATCAGC
AACGACTGTTTGCCCGCCAGTTGTTGTGCCACGCGGTTGGGAATGTAATTCAGCTCCGCCATCGCCGCTT
CCACTTTTTCCCGCGTTTTCGCAGAAACGTGGCTGGCCTGGTTCACCACGCGGGAAACGGTCTGATAAGA
GACACCGGCATACTCTGCGACATCGTATAACGTTACTGGTTTCACATTCACCACCCTGAATTGACTCTCT
TCCGGGCGCTATCATGCCATACCGCGAAAGGTTTTGCGCCATTCGATGGTGTCCGGGATCTCGACGCTCT
CCCTTATGCGACTCCTGCATTAGGAAGCAGCCCAGTAGTAGGTTGAGGCCGTTGAGCACCGCCGCCGCAA
GGAATGGTGCATGCAAGGAGATGGCGCCCAACAGTCCCCCGGCCACGGGGCCTGCCACCATACCCACGCC
GAAACAAGCGCTCATGAGCCCGAAGTGGCGAGCCCGATCTTCCCCATCGGTGATGTCGGCGATATAGGCG
CCAGCAACCGCACCTGTGGCGCCGGTGATGCCGGCCACGATGCGTCCGGCGTAGAGGATCGAGATCTCGA
TCCCGCGAAATTAATACGACTCACTATAGGGGAATTGTGAGCGGATAACAATTCCCCTCTAGAAATAATT
TTGTTTAACTTTAAGAAGGAGATATACATATGGGTGGTTGGGGACCAGTGCCTGGCGTCGGTGTACCTGG
TGCTGGTGTACCCGGTGCTGGAGTACCGGGGGCAGGTGTACCAGGTGCAGGGGTCCCAGGAGCTGGAGTT
CCAGGTGCTGGGGTTCCTGGTGCAGGTGTTCCTGGAGCAGGTGTTCCTGGTGGCGGAGTTCCTGGCGGTG
GGGTGCCTGGTGGGGGCGTGCCAGGCGGGGGCGTTCCCGGTGGCGGTGTCCCCGGTGGTGGGGTTCCAGG
GGGTGGGGTACCAGGCGTCGGTGTACCTGGTGCTGGTGTACCCGGTGCTGGAGTACCGGGGGCAGGTGTA
CCAGGTGCAGGGGTCCCAGGAGCTGGAGTTCCAGGTGCTGGGGTTCCTGGTGCAGGTGTTCCTGGAGCAG
GTGTTCCTGGTGGCGGAGTTCCTGGCGGTGGGGTGCCTGGTGGGGGCGTGCCAGGCGGGGGCGTTCCCGG
TGGCGGTGTCCCCGGTGGTGGGGTTCCAGGGGGTGGGGTCCCTGGCGTCGGTGTACCTGGTGCTGGTGTA
CCCGGTGCTGGAGTACCGGGGGCAGGTGTACCAGGTGCAGGGGTCCCAGGAGCTGGAGTTCCAGGTGCTG
GGGTTCCTGGTGCAGGTGTTCCTGGAGCAGGTGTTCCTGGTGGCGGAGTTCCTGGCGGTGGGGTGCCTGG
TGGGGGCGTGCCAGGCGGGGGCGTTCCCGGTGGCGGTGTCCCCGGTGGTGGGGTTCCAGGGGGTGGGGTA
CCGGGAGTGGGCGTCCCAGGTGCGGGCGTTCCCGGCGCAGGTGTGCCTGGAGCGGGAGTACCAGGAGCCG
GCGTGCCAGGGGCGGGTGTACCAGGGGCCGGAGTGCCAGGTGCTGGAGTACCGGGCGCTGGCGTTCCTGG
TGGTGGCGTTCCGGGTGGTGGAGTTCCCGGTGGTGGGGTTCCAGGTGGGGGAGTACCAGGCGGTGGAGTC
CCTGGCGGCGGTGTACCAGGTGGTGGTGTGCCTGGCGTCGGTGTACCCGGTGCAGGGGTTCCAGGAGCGG
GAGTTCCTGGTGCGGGTGTGCCGGGGGCTGGTGTACCTGGAGCAGGTGTTCCGGGAGCTGGGGTCCCTGG
GGCAGGAGTCCCAGGCGCAGGCGTCCCAGGGGGTGGAGTGCCGGGCGGGGGTGTGCCAGGTGGCGGAGTA
CCTGGGGGCGGAGTACCAGGCGGTGGTGTGCCGGGCGGCGGTGTACCGGGTGGCGGGGTACCCGGTGTGG
GAGTTCCGGGAGCTGGCGTCCCGGGTGCAGGAGTCCCAGGGGCTGGAGTGCCAGGAGCAGGCGTACCAGG
GGCGGGAGTCCCCGGAGCTGGTGTCCCTGGTGCCGGGGTACCGGGTGCTGGCGTACCAGGGGGCGGTGTA
CCAGGTGGCGGCGTACCTGGTGGTGGAGTTCCAGGCGGCGGGGTTCCTGGGGGTGGTGTTCCAGGTGGGG
GTGTTCCCGGCGGCGGTTCTGGTGGCGGAGACCGTATTTTCTCCCTGTTCCACGATGGTGTAGTCCTCGT
TACGCATCTGTGCGGTATTTCACACCGCATTTGGTGGAGCTCGGTCTCTGGCGGCTCCGTGCCAGGCGTC
GGTGTGCCTGGAGTCGGGGTGCCAGGGGTAGGAGTCCCTGGCGTAGGAGTGCCAGGAGTGGGTGTTCCGG
GTGTAGGAGTTCCTGGAGTGGGGGTTCCCGGTGTTGGCGTACCGGGCGTTGGAGTACCTGGTGTAGGTGT
GCCCGGTGTAGGCGTGCCTGGCGTTGGTGTTCCAGGAGTTGGGGTCCCCGGAGTTGGCGTTCCAGGTGTC
GGGGTTCCGGGGGTTGGAGTGCCTGGTGTGGGCGTACCTGGAGTAGGAGTACCCGGTGTGGGAGTGCCGG
GAGTTGGAGTCCCAGGGGTCGGCGTTCCTGGGGTGGGAGTCCCGGGGGTGGGCGTTCCCGGAGTTGGGGT
GCCCGGAGTAGGCGTACCAGGCGTGGGAGTACCGGGTGTGGGGGTCCCAGGTGTAGGGGTACCCGGCGTG
GGTGTGCCGGGTGTCGGAGTTCCCGGAGTCGGAGTCCCCGGGGTGGGTGTACCGGGGGTCGGGGTACCAG
GGGTGGGGGTGCCGGGGGTAGGCGTTCCGGGCGTAGGGGTTCCTGGTGTCGGTGTTCCCGGCGTAGGTGT
TCCTGGCGTGGGGGTACCGGGAGTGGGCGTCCCGGGTGTTGGAGTTCCGGGAGTAGGTGTACCCGGAGTG
GGAGTTCCAGGCGTTGGGGTTCCAGGGGTTGGCGTCCCAGGAGTAGGTGTACCTGGGGTAGGTGTCCCTG
GTGTTGGTGTACCTGGCGTCGGAGTGCCCGGGGTTGGGGTGCCTGGGGTTGGTGTGCCAGGTGTTGGGGT
ACCTGGGGTCGGAGTACCAGGAGTCGGTGTACCAGGTGTGGGTGTCCCAGGCGTAGGCGTCCCTGGAGTT
GGTGTCCCCGGTGTCGGCGTACCCGGGGTCGGTGTCCCGGGAGTCGGCTGGCTCGAGCACCACCACCACC
ACCACTGAGATCCGGCTGCTAACAAAGCCCGAAAGGAAGCTGAGTTGGCTGCTGCCACCGCTGAGCAATA
ACTAGCATAACCCCTTGGGGCCTCTAAACGGGTCTTGAGGGGTTTTTTGCTGAAAGGAGGAACTATATCC
GGAT
